Addgene plasmid #109525: actc1b-mKate2-RhoAa
Purpose: Muscle specific zebrafish expression of mKate2 fused to RhoAa
Depositing lab: Rob Parton. Depositing organization: University of Queensland, Institute for Molecular Bioscience. Publication: In vivo cell biological screening identifies an endocytic capture mechanism for T-tubule formation. Hall TE, Martel N, Ariotti N, Xiong Z, Lo HP, Ferguson C, Rae J, Lim YW, Parton RG. Nat Commun. 2020 Jul 24;11(1):3711. doi: 10.1038/s41467-020-17486-w. PubMed 32709891.
Backbone
  Vector backbone: pDEST-actc1b-ccdb-mKate2
  Vector type: Zebrafish plasmids
Growth in bacteria
  Bacterial resistance: Ampicillin, 100 μg/mL
  Growth temperature: 37°C
  Growth strain: DH5alpha
  Copy number: High Copy
Gene/Insert
  Gene/Insert name: RhoAa
  Species: D. rerio (zebrafish)
  Entrez Gene: rhoaa (a.k.a. Rhoa, zgc:66058, zgc:85805, wu:fa66g04, wu:fb26g07)
  Tag / fusion protein: mKate2 (N terminal on insert)
  Cloning method: Gateway Cloning
Terms and licenses: Academic/Nonprofit Terms; Industry Terms: Not Available to Industry
How to cite: actc1b-mKate2-RhoAa was a gift from Rob Parton (Addgene plasmid # 109525 ; http://n2t.net/addgene:109525 ; RRID:Addgene_109525)
