[The description below was written by a language model from this plasmid's Addgene catalogue record, the feature table of its GenBank file and pLannotate feature annotations shown in this document.]
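Description:
actc1b-mKate2-RhoAa is a zebrafish expression plasmid of about 9.5 kb, assembled by multisite Gateway recombination into a destination backbone recorded as pDEST-actc1b-ccdb-mKate2. It is maintained in E. coli on a high-copy ColE1/pUC-type origin with ampicillin selection from the bla gene. It also keeps pBluescript-derived remnants, including lac promoter/operator elements, a T3 promoter, a partial multiple cloning site and a fragment of a filamentous-phage origin. The two sequence records differ slightly in length (9,528 versus 9,510 nt) and in their start coordinates, but they describe the same arrangement of parts.

The payload lies between Gateway attB scars. The roughly 4 kb segment between attB4 and attB1 carries no promoter annotation in either table. From the construct name and the stated purpose, it presumably holds the muscle-specific actc1b (cardiac alpha-actin 1b) regulatory sequence. Downstream of attB1, a Kozak consensus precedes the coding sequence for mKate2, a monomeric far-red fluorescent protein. This is followed by attB2 and then the zebrafish rhoaa open reading frame, so the fluorescent protein sits at the N terminus of the small GTPase RhoAa, joined through the recombination scar. An attB3 site and an SV40 polyadenylation signal close the transcription unit.

One annotation also picks up a short medaka tyrosinase-like fragment upstream of attB4, and the record does not explain its role. No transposon arms are annotated. The construct is intended for muscle-restricted expression of tagged RhoAa in zebrafish. This allows live imaging of the protein's subcellular localisation in muscle fibres, and the plasmid belongs to a collection built for in vivo cell biological screening linked to work on T-tubule formation.
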