LOCUS       Exported 9528 bp ds-DNA circular SYN 13-MAY-2021
DEFINITION  Muscle specific zebrafish expression of mKate2 fused to RhoAa.
ACCESSION   .
VERSION     .
KEYWORDS    actc1b-mKate2-RhoAa
SOURCE      synthetic DNA construct
  ORGANISM  synthetic DNA construct
REFERENCE   1 (bases 1 to 9528)
  TITLE     Parton Lab Plasmids for in vivo cell biology in the zebrafish
REFERENCE   2 (bases 1 to 9528)
  AUTHORS   .
  TITLE     Direct Submission
  JOURNAL   Exported May 13, 2021 from SnapGene Server 1.1.58
            http://www.snapgene.com
FEATURES             Location/Qualifiers
     source          1..9528
                     /organism="synthetic DNA construct"
                     /mol_type="other DNA"
     primer_bind     complement(144..165)
                     /label=F1ori-F
                     /note="F1 origin, forward primer"
     primer_bind     1061..1077
                     /label=M13 rev
                     /note="common sequencing primer, one of multiple similar
                     variants"
     protein_bind    1097..1117
                     /gene="mutant version of attB"
                     /label=attB4
                     /bound_moiety="BP Clonase(TM)"
                     /note="core recombination site for the Gateway(R) BP
                     reaction"
     protein_bind    5092..5116
                     /gene="mutant version of attB"
                     /label=attB1
                     /bound_moiety="BP Clonase(TM)"
                     /note="recombination site for the Gateway(R) BP reaction"
     regulatory      5117..5126
                     /regulatory_class="other"
                     /note="vertebrate consensus sequence for strong initiation
                     of translation (Kozak, 1987)"
     CDS             5123..5818
                     /codon_start=1
                     /product="monomeric far-red fluorescent protein (Shcherbo
                     et al., 2009)"
                     /label=mKate2
                     /note="mammalian codon-optimized"
                     /translation="MVSELIKENMHMKLYMEGTVNNHHFKCTSEGEGKPYEGTQTMRIK
                     AVEGGPLPFAFDILATSFMYGSKTFINHTQGIPDFFKQSFPEGFTWERVTTYEDGGVLT
                     ATQDTSLQDGCLIYNVKIRGVNFPSNGPVMQKKTLGWEASTETLYPADGGLEGRADMAL
                     KLVGGGHLICNLKTTYRSKKPAKNLKMPGVYYVDRRLERIKEADKETYVEQHEVAVARY
                     CDLPSKLGHR"
     protein_bind    complement(5820..5844)
                     /gene="mutant version of attB"
                     /label=attB2
                     /bound_moiety="BP Clonase(TM)"
                     /note="recombination site for the Gateway(R) BP reaction"
     protein_bind    complement(6425..6445)
                     /gene="mutant version of attB"
                     /label=attB3
                     /bound_moiety="BP Clonase(TM)"
                     /note="core recombination site for the Gateway(R) BP
                     reaction"
     primer_bind     complement(6453..6469)
                     /label=M13 fwd
                     /note="common sequencing primer, one of multiple similar
                     variants"
     polyA_signal    6485..6619
                     /label=SV40 poly(A) signal
                     /note="SV40 polyadenylation signal"
     primer_bind     complement(6509..6528)
                     /label=EBV-rev
                     /note="SV40 polyA terminator, reverse primer"
     primer_bind     6563..6582
                     /label=SV40pA-R
                     /note="SV40 polyA, reverse primer"
     primer_bind     complement(7291..7307)
                     /label=SK primer
                     /note="common sequencing primer, one of multiple similar
                     variants"
     primer_bind     complement(7291..7307)
                     /label=pBluescriptSK
                     /note="For pBluescript vector"
     primer_bind     complement(7344..7364)
                     /label=T3
                     /note="T3 promoter, forward primer"
     promoter        complement(7344..7362)
                     /label=T3 promoter
                     /note="promoter for bacteriophage T3 RNA polymerase"
     primer_bind     complement(7383..7399)
                     /label=M13 rev
                     /note="common sequencing primer, one of multiple similar
                     variants"
     primer_bind     complement(7396..7418)
                     /label=M13/pUC Reverse
                     /note="In lacZ gene"
     protein_bind    7407..7423
                     /label=lac operator
                     /bound_moiety="lac repressor encoded by lacI"
                     /note="The lac repressor binds to the lac operator to
                     inhibit transcription in E. coli. This inhibition can be
                     relieved by adding lactose or
                     isopropyl-beta-D-thiogalactopyranoside (IPTG)."
     promoter        complement(7431..7461)
                     /label=lac promoter
                     /note="promoter for the E. coli lac operon"
     protein_bind    7476..7497
                     /label=CAP binding site
                     /bound_moiety="E. coli catabolite activator protein"
                     /note="CAP binding activates transcription in the presence
                     of cAMP."
     primer_bind     complement(7614..7631)
                     /label=L4440
                     /note="L4440 vector, forward primer"
     rep_origin      complement(7785..8373)
                     /direction=LEFT
                     /label=ori
                     /note="high-copy-number ColE1/pMB1/pBR322/pUC origin of
                     replication"
     primer_bind     complement(7865..7884)
                     /label=pBR322ori-F
                     /note="pBR322 origin, forward primer"
     CDS             complement(8544..9404)
                     /codon_start=1
                     /gene="bla"
                     /product="beta-lactamase"
                     /label=AmpR
                     /note="confers resistance to ampicillin, carbenicillin, and
                     related antibiotics"
                     /translation="MSIQHFRVALIPFFAAFCLPVFAHPETLVKVKDAEDQLGARVGYI
                     ELDLNSGKILESFRPEERFPMMSTFKVLLCGAVLSRIDAGQEQLGRRIHYSQNDLVEYS
                     PVTEKHLTDGMTVRELCSAAITMSDNTAANLLLTTIGGPKELTAFLHNMGDHVTRLDRW
                     EPELNEAIPNDERDTTMPVAMATTLRKLLTGELLTLASRQQLIDWMEADKVAGPLLRSA
                     LPAGWFIADKSGAGERGSRGIIAALGPDGKPSRIVVIYTTGSQATMDERNRQIAEIGAS
                     LIKHW"
     primer_bind     9167..9186
                     /label=Amp-R
                     /note="Ampicillin resistance gene, reverse primer"
     promoter        complement(9405..9509)
                     /gene="bla"
                     /label=AmpR promoter
ORIGIN
        1 ccacctaaat tgtaagcgtt aatattttgt taaaattcgc gttaaatttt tgttaaatca
       61 gctcattttt taaccaatag gccgaaatcg gcaaaatccc ttataaatca aaagaataga
      121 ccgagatagg gttgagtgtt gttccagttt ggaacaagag tccactatta aagaacgtgg
      181 actccaacgt caaagggcga aaaaccgtct atcagggcga tggcccacgc tggctaagaa
      241 ctcatcagcc tccccggtcc atctacccac gtaccaatgc accaattggc cacaatgacg
      301 gctactacat ggtgccattc cttcctcttt ataggaatgg agactacctc ctgtccaaca
      361 aggctcttgg atacgagtac gcctacctgt tggacccagg tcattgcaca acaccagaaa
      421 tgccctctga tctgcaaaag acgtgaatat ctgttcagac acccatatcc actctgttcc
      481 acacaggtca gaggtttgtc caggagttct tgacagaggt gtaaaaagta ctcaaaaatt
      541 ttactcaagt gaaagtacaa gtacttaggg aaaattttac tcaattaaaa gtaaaagtat
      601 ctggctagaa tcttacttga gtaaaagtaa aaaagtactc cattaaaatt gtacttgagt
      661 attaaggaag taaaagtaaa agcaagaaag aaaactagag attcttgttt aagcttttaa
      721 tctcaaaaaa cattaaatga aatgcataca aggttttatc ctgctttaga actgtttgta
      781 tttaattatc aaactataag acagacaatc taatgccagt acacgctact caaagttgta
      841 aaacctcaga tttaacttca gtagaagctg attctcaaaa ttgttagtgt caagcctagc
      901 tcttttgggg ctgaaaagca atcctgcagt gctgaaaagc ctctcacagg cagccgatgc
      961 gggaagaggt gtattagtct tgatagagag gctgcaaata gcaggaaacg tgagcagaga
     1021 ctccctggtg tctgaaacac aggccagatg ggccctcgag caggaaacag ctatgaccat
     1081 gattacgcca agctatcaac tttgtataga aaagttggca cgcgcagatt ccgtgtgggc
     1141 ctggtaatat cttaccattt taagctattt taagattagg gaaaaaaatt aaataaaact
     1201 actttaaaat tactttcctt aaaaagcaac atatttattt agtttttgtt taactggctc
     1261 aagattgtaa tattttactt ttacatgttt tttttaagta cctaaatgtg ttcaaaagta
     1321 aagtatgtta ttgttttttt ttttttaatg ttagctaagc tttaaattgt aatatattac
     1381 ttttaaaagt gactttttaa aaatgtaaat aaaaaagtaa ctataaatgt gtaatgcatg
     1441 ttatttctgt gggtttttta attttcatct caactgggct tacaatttta acataataaa
     1501 aatcaaatca aatcaaatca ggcccttatt tgtcacatac actcttgtat actgaaataa
     1561 actaaatgtt gagaaaaatt taaatacacc aaaataacgc ataccttttt tgtaattacc
     1621 taagtaaaac atttagttcc ttttttaagt gactcaagat tgtaatctat taattgtaaa
     1681 agataaaact agtgatcaat ctgacgtgct tctatgcagc ctgtgagatt aattgtgatg
     1741 tttaattatt aaacaattta aatggatcaa acatttcaca tgtgcttatt gtgtccaaca
     1801 aaaccagcag aagcacttaa aaatattgca tgacaacatg agtttttaat gtaaattata
     1861 tatacttcct aaacgaagtt aatcatattt tctaaaataa taatgtcatt gaaatattta
     1921 aataaatgat aanctttagt tgattcaaca taaaattgaa agcaataagg actttttttt
     1981 ttttacagcg gtgaagcaaa agcntgnaaa taatcatata aatataataa ataaataaat
     2041 aaaataatgg ttcttggtgc aaatatgaac actttaaata aatatagaat aaatatgatc
     2101 aataagtcat aacgacgtgt tttatgttga ttataattta aacatgtttc taacgcaagt
     2161 tttaaaaact gttttaaagt attattttaa gttataagat caatttgact caacattttg
     2221 tagtgaaaat atgttgtgta aaattaatat aatatacact ataaaaatgc aaggttccac
     2281 acaattcatt catgttgtcc caacacaaat cgattaagtt aacaaatata tgtggattga
     2341 acataaaaaa ttaagttgtc ccaatgaaat ctcaagaatt gtgttgtttc agctcatttt
     2401 aaataagtag ttttaacaag taaaaaataa catatttttg agtgtgtata tatatatatt
     2461 tatatattac aaaatataat aatataaaat gtaaaagata taaaccatgc tacatatatt
     2521 taagagctat tttgcacatt acttttttgc aagccatttg agtgtttttt tacaaatata
     2581 tattagctaa atatacaata tcttaaatat acaattaatc agacatgcaa aaaatgcatt
     2641 taacctacat aaaaatacat gatcaacata tgttttatgc tgattacaac taaatcaaac
     2701 gtaatgaaat taatttataa aagcgattta aatatgtcaa tattttaagt taaaatcact
     2761 tgaaacctac tataaatgaa cttaaattta aaaaatctcc tttaattcca atgcagcact
     2821 gttgtttttt cagctgagga cccccggtgc agatggttgg cccccggccc gctattctaa
     2881 ggaagccttt cttaatttta gggcggcgct gcatgcgctc agatcagatt cacgggtgga
     2941 gagggttatt ttctcttttt tattttttct tgcctgctca tatttgggcc tgtgtgaacc
     3001 ccaggctccg cctcggcccc caggagccgc tcttatttaa aggggatcct cgccttcagt
     3061 cttcgtccca gtggaagcat cagtcttgtg ataacaactt ggtgagtcct acagaccagc
     3121 gctcgactct aggctttaaa tgcattgatt tctctggatt agctaccggg agagttttaa
     3181 ctttgcttat tagtcttgtg cttgaactgc taggtttaaa gagggttttc tctaatgcat
     3241 gcatgaagcg acagctgaaa accagaaata gagcgtttgt cctcctgtta aactctagcc
     3301 tttctttggc atttgtcagt ccgagtcttc agctgccggc aggagattgg gtttcagtaa
     3361 cacttgctga gcacaaacta cacgtgcttc cttcagattt aattcattat taatcattct
     3421 agatttaaat gatcttctta ctcattgctg attattttag ccttgcggag cagattaaat
     3481 gagcacgtgt ttattaagat tgatttaaat ataattaata tttcaccact gtagttttaa
     3541 aattgccttc taagtcatgg ttgattttta ataggtatcg gctctaatta gattactatt
     3601 ttggttttta aatgttattt ctatttcatt tgtaggctcg tttttaatgt gattttatta
     3661 gattctagtt ttaaaatcat cttttagcct tactgagcag actgaatgaa catgtttcat
     3721 taagattaac ttcattatag ttaattattt aatcattcta gtggattata aatcagctct
     3781 atttaaattg attgtcgtgt ttatttctat ttgatttttg attatttttt aaggtcgttt
     3841 ttatgtgatt tttccccgat tctaatttta aactaattgt ttgattttta tatgattcga
     3901 ctctttttaa atgaattgtt ttgctttttt tattgagcat atatatatat tatacaattt
     3961 caatcaacaa ttgttgtgct ttttaaatgt tgtttctatt tcatttctag ggtcgatttt
     4021 attcgattct agttttaaaa tcgtgatttc taactcctaa ccttactgag cagactgaat
     4081 gaacatgttt catcaagatt aacttcatta tagttaatta ttgaatcggg ctagtggttt
     4141 ataaatcagc tctattataa attaattgtc atcattattt ctatttaatt tttattattt
     4201 ttttaggatt atttttaagg gatttttttc acgttctagt tttaaactca atgctcatta
     4261 ctgctcaccc ttgctgagca gtctttcgtt aagattaaat taattaataa cccattctag
     4321 ttttaaaaca gtgtcttaag gcatagctga tattttacaa gtttactatt taatatatct
     4381 ccatttcttt ttttagggtc gatttcatct gatttgatta atttttatta tcttcactaa
     4441 gctttttgtt ctaggtttta ttctcagtat tattactgtt atatttgaac tgaatttctc
     4501 ctcatagttt attcatttta tttatttatt ttttgtttat tcgctatttt gtattttagt
     4561 ttttaattag aaattttatt agaatcgttt tgaactagtt tttatgcact ctaacattaa
     4621 tattaaatca taactattat ttttattata atttatttgt gtttatcttt ttgtgtagct
     4681 ttcatgtgtt tttattttag ttttattatg tttgcattga attttttgga ctagtttata
     4741 taacgatata cagaaaagcc atgacaacaa atgtttttat aatacctatt aagtataagc
     4801 taatcagatt tccactattc tgttcaaagt taacattatt agccattctg atggatcatt
     4861 tgacatttgt catatgtctt tatgaacact gctctttcag atgccacttt taaagctgtt
     4921 ttttacagta aatgaacgtt tattattatg acattatttc ctaaggcctc tagagtacag
     4981 caggatgtgg cgtgtgcatt actgtgtaat tatgctgact gtaaatgtgc atttatagac
     5041 tgtcagcatg tctgactgtg cgctgttgtg atttgtcctg cacagaccaa ggcaagtttg
     5101 tacaaaaaag caggctgcca ccatggtgag cgagctgatt aaggagaaca tgcacatgaa
     5161 gctgtacatg gagggcaccg tgaacaacca ccacttcaag tgcacatccg agggcgaagg
     5221 caagccctac gagggcaccc agaccatgag aatcaaggcg gtcgagggcg gccctctccc
     5281 cttcgccttc gacatcctgg ctaccagctt catgtacggc agcaaaacct tcatcaacca
     5341 cacccagggc atccccgact tctttaagca gtccttcccc gagggcttca catgggagag
     5401 agtcaccaca tacgaagacg ggggcgtgct gaccgctacc caggacacca gcctccagga
     5461 cggctgcctc atctacaacg tcaagatcag aggggtgaac ttcccatcca acggccctgt
     5521 gatgcagaag aaaacactcg gctgggaggc ctccaccgag accctgtacc ccgctgacgg
     5581 cggcctggaa ggcagagccg acatggccct gaagctcgtg ggcgggggcc acctgatctg
     5641 caacttgaag accacataca gatccaagaa acccgctaag aacctcaaga tgcccggcgt
     5701 ctactatgtg gacagaagac tggaaagaat caaggaggcc gacaaagaga cctacgtcga
     5761 gcagcacgag gtggctgtgg ccagatactg cgacctccct agcaaactgg ggcacagaga
     5821 cccagctttc ttgtacaaag tggtggctgc gattcgtaag aagcttgtaa tcgttggaga
     5881 tggagcctgt ggaaagacgt gtttactcat cgttttcagt aaagaccagt ttcctgaggt
     5941 ttacgttccc acagtgtttg agaactatgt cgctgatatt gaggtggatt caaaacaggt
     6001 ggaactggct ctatgggata cagctggcca agaggactac gacaggctga ggcccctgtc
     6061 ctacccagac actgatgtca tccttatgtg cttttccata gacagtcctg acagtttgga
     6121 gaacatccca gagaaatgga cgccagaagt aaaacatttc tgccctaatg ttccaataat
     6181 actggtgggt aataaaaaag atttacggaa tgacgagcac actcgacggg agctgcagaa
     6241 gatgaaacag gaaccagtta aaccagagga gggacgagac atggctaatc gcatcaatgc
     6301 cttcggctac cttgagtgtt cagctaaaac taaggagggc gtgagggaag tgtttgaaat
     6361 ggccacaaga gcggcgctcc aagccaagaa acgtggcaag aagaatgcct gcgctttgct
     6421 atagcaactt tattatacat agttgataat tcactggccg tcgttttacg gtaccatcga
     6481 tgatgatcca gacatgataa gatacattga tgagtttgga caaaccacaa ctagaatgca
     6541 gtgaaaaaaa tgctttattt gtgaaatttg tgatgctatt gctttatttg taaccattat
     6601 aagctgcaat aaacaagtta acaacaacaa ttgcattcat tttatgtttc aggttcaggg
     6661 ggaggtgtgg gaggtttttt aaagcaagta aaacctctac aaatgtggta tggctgatta
     6721 tgatcctcta gatcagatct gcgaagatac ggccacgggt gctcttgatc ctgtggctga
     6781 ttttggactg tgctgctcgc agctgctgat gaatcacata cttcctccat tttcttccac
     6841 tgattgactg ttataatttc cctaatttcc aggtcaaggt gctgtgcatt gtggtaatag
     6901 atgtgacatg acgtcacttc caaaggacca atgaacatgt ctgaccaatt tcatataatg
     6961 tgaaaacgat tttcataggc agaataaata acatttaaat taaactgggc atcagcgcaa
     7021 ttcaattggt ttggtaatag caagggaaaa tagaatgaag tgatctccaa aaaataagta
     7081 ctttttgact gtaaataaaa ttgtaaggag taaaaagtac ttttttttct aaaaaaatgt
     7141 aattaagtaa aagtaaaagt attgattttt aattgtactc aagtaaagta aaaatcccca
     7201 aaaataatac ttaagtacag taatcaagta aaattactca agtactttac acctctggtt
     7261 cttgaccccc taccttcagc aagcccagca gatccactag ttctagagcg gccgccaccg
     7321 cggtggagct ccagcttttg ttccctttag tgagggttaa ttgcgcgctt ggcgtaatca
     7381 tggtcatagc tgtttcctgt gtgaaattgt tatccgctca caattccaca caacatacga
     7441 gccggaagca taaagtgtaa agcctggggt gcctaatgag tgagctaact cacattaatt
     7501 gcgttgcgct cactgcccgc tttccagtcg ggaaacctgt cgtgccagct gcattaatga
     7561 atcggccaac gcgcggggag aggcggtttg cgtattgggc gctcttccgc ttcctcgctc
     7621 actgactcgc tgcgctcggt cgttcggctg cggcgagcgg tatcagctca ctcaaaggcg
     7681 gtaatacggt tatccacaga atcaggggat aacgcaggaa agaacatgtg agcaaaaggc
     7741 cagcaaaagg ccaggaaccg taaaaaggcc gcgttgctgg cgtttttcca taggctccgc
     7801 ccccctgacg agcatcacaa aaatcgacgc tcaagtcaga ggtggcgaaa cccgacagga
     7861 ctataaagat accaggcgtt tccccctgga agctccctcg tgcgctctcc tgttccgacc
     7921 ctgccgctta ccggatacct gtccgccttt ctcccttcgg gaagcgtggc gctttctcat
     7981 agctcacgct gtaggtatct cagttcggtg taggtcgttc gctccaagct gggctgtgtg
     8041 cacgaacccc ccgttcagcc cgaccgctgc gccttatccg gtaactatcg tcttgagtcc
     8101 aacccggtaa gacacgactt atcgccactg gcagcagcca ctggtaacag gattagcaga
     8161 gcgaggtatg taggcggtgc tacagagttc ttgaagtggt ggcctaacta cggctacact
     8221 agaaggacag tatttggtat ctgcgctctg ctgaagccag ttaccttcgg aaaaagagtt
     8281 ggtagctctt gatccggcaa acaaaccacc gctggtagcg gtggtttttt tgtttgcaag
     8341 cagcagatta cgcgcagaaa aaaaggatct caagaagatc ctttgatctt ttctacgggg
     8401 tctgacgctc agtggaacga aaactcacgt taagggattt tggtcatgag attatcaaaa
     8461 aggatcttca cctagatcct tttaaattaa aaatgaagtt ttaaatcaat ctaaagtata
     8521 tatgagtaaa cttggtctga cagttaccaa tgcttaatca gtgaggcacc tatctcagcg
     8581 atctgtctat ttcgttcatc catagttgcc tgactccccg tcgtgtagat aactacgata
     8641 cgggagggct taccatctgg ccccagtgct gcaatgatac cgcgagaccc acgctcaccg
     8701 gctccagatt tatcagcaat aaaccagcca gccggaaggg ccgagcgcag aagtggtcct
     8761 gcaactttat ccgcctccat ccagtctatt aattgttgcc gggaagctag agtaagtagt
     8821 tcgccagtta atagtttgcg caacgttgtt gccattgcta caggcatcgt ggtgtcacgc
     8881 tcgtcgtttg gtatggcttc attcagctcc ggttcccaac gatcaaggcg agttacatga
     8941 tcccccatgt tgtgcaaaaa agcggttagc tccttcggtc ctccgatcgt tgtcagaagt
     9001 aagttggccg cagtgttatc actcatggtt atggcagcac tgcataattc tcttactgtc
     9061 atgccatccg taagatgctt ttctgtgact ggtgagtact caaccaagtc attctgagaa
     9121 tagtgtatgc ggcgaccgag ttgctcttgc ccggcgtcaa tacgggataa taccgcgcca
     9181 catagcagaa ctttaaaagt gctcatcatt ggaaaacgtt cttcggggcg aaaactctca
     9241 aggatcttac cgctgttgag atccagttcg atgtaaccca ctcgtgcacc caactgatct
     9301 tcagcatctt ttactttcac cagcgtttct gggtgagcaa aaacaggaag gcaaaatgcc
     9361 gcaaaaaagg gaataagggc gacacggaaa tgttgaatac tcatactctt cctttttcaa
     9421 tattattgaa gcatttatca gggttattgt ctcatgagcg gatacatatt tgaatgtatt
     9481 tagaaaaata aacaaatagg ggttccgcgc acatttcccc gaaaagtg
//
