Features (pLannotate 1.2.2; 21 found; start..end, strand, type, name):
      2..22      +  protein_bind   attB1: mutant version of attB; core recombination site for the Gateway® BP reaction BP Clonase™
     32..727     +  CDS            mKate2: mKate2 is a basic (constitutively fluorescent) red fluorescent protein published in 2009, derived from Entacmaea quadricolor. It is reported to be a rapidly-maturing monomer with moderate acid sensitivity.
    729..753     -  protein_bind   attB2: mutant version of attB; recombination site for the Gateway® BP reaction BP Clonase™
    755..1330    +  CDS            rhoaa: RHOAA_DANRE - Experimental evidence at protein level: Swiss-Prot protein existence level 1. Regulates a signal transduction pathway linking plasma membrane receptors to the assembly of focal adhesions and actin stress fibers. From Danio rerio (Zebrafish) (Brachydanio rerio).
   1334..1354    -  protein_bind   attB3: mutant version of attB; core recombination site for the Gateway® BP reaction BP Clonase™
   1358..1378    +  CDS            lacZα (fragment): LacZα fragment of β-galactosidase; lacZ fragment
   1394..1528    -  polyA_signal   SV40 poly(A) signal: SV40 polyadenylation signal
   1551..1634    -  CDS            large T antigen (fragment): large T antigen from SV40 (simian virus 40)
   2200..2240    -  misc_feature   MCS (fragment): pBluescript multiple cloning site
   2253..2271    -  promoter       T3 promoter: promoter for bacteriophage T3 RNA polymerase
   2316..2332    -  protein_bind   lac operator: The lac repressor binds to the lac operator to inhibit transcription in E. coli. This inhibition can be relieved by adding lactose or isopropyl-β-D-thiogalactopyranoside (IPTG). lac repressor encoded by lacI
   2340..2370    -  promoter       lac promoter: promoter for the E. coli lac operon
   2385..2406    -  protein_bind   CAP binding site: CAP binding activates transcription in the presence of cAMP. E. coli catabolite activator protein
   2419..2511    -  CDS            lacI (fragment): lac repressor; lacI; The lac repressor binds to the lac operator to inhibit transcription in E. coli. This inhibition can be relieved by adding lactose or isopropyl-β-D-thiogalactopyranoside (IPTG).
   2694..3282    -  rep_origin     ori: high-copy-number ColE1/pMB1/pBR322/pUC origin of replication
   3453..4313    -  CDS            AmpR: β-lactamase; bla; confers resistance to ampicillin, carbenicillin, and related antibiotics
   4314..4418    -  promoter       AmpR promoter: bla
   4444..4665    -  rep_origin     M13 ori (fragment): M13 bacteriophage origin of replication; arrow indicates direction of (+) strand synthesis
   4665..4952    +  CDS            tyr (fragment): TYRO_ORYLA - Also known as tyro. Experimental evidence at transcript level: Swiss-Prot protein existence level 2. This is a copper-containing oxidase that functions in the formation of pigments such as melanins and other polyphenolic compounds. From Oryzias latipes (Japanese rice fish) (Japanese killifish).
   5534..5554    +  protein_bind   attB4: mutant version of attB; core recombination site for the Gateway® BP reaction BP Clonase™
   6455..6471    -  promoter       copia promoter (fragment): strong promoter from the Drosophila transposable element copia (Sinclair et al., 1986)
>Addgene plasmid #109525 | actc1b-mKate2-RhoAa | addgene full sequence | sequence record 220523 | Addgene NGS Result
GCAAGTTTGTACAAAAAAGCAGGCTGCCACCATGGTGAGCGAGCTGATTAAGGAGAACATGCACATGAAG
CTGTACATGGAGGGCACCGTGAACAACCACCACTTCAAGTGCACATCCGAGGGCGAAGGCAAGCCCTACG
AGGGCACCCAGACCATGAGAATCAAGGCGGTCGAGGGCGGCCCTCTCCCCTTCGCCTTCGACATCCTGGC
TACCAGCTTCATGTACGGCAGCAAAACCTTCATCAACCACACCCAGGGCATCCCCGACTTCTTTAAGCAG
TCCTTCCCCGAGGGCTTCACATGGGAGAGAGTCACCACATACGAAGACGGGGGCGTGCTGACCGCTACCC
AGGACACCAGCCTCCAGGACGGCTGCCTCATCTACAACGTCAAGATCAGAGGGGTGAACTTCCCATCCAA
CGGCCCTGTGATGCAGAAGAAAACACTCGGCTGGGAGGCCTCCACCGAGACCCTGTACCCCGCTGACGGC
GGCCTGGAAGGCAGAGCCGACATGGCCCTGAAGCTCGTGGGCGGGGGCCACCTGATCTGCAACTTGAAGA
CCACATACAGATCCAAGAAACCCGCTAAGAACCTCAAGATGCCCGGCGTCTACTATGTGGACAGAAGACT
GGAAAGAATCAAGGAGGCCGACAAAGAGACCTACGTCGAGCAGCACGAGGTGGCTGTGGCCAGATACTGC
GACCTCCCTAGCAAACTGGGGCACAGAGACCCAGCTTTCTTGTACAAAGTGGTGGCTGCGATTCGTAAGA
AGCTTGTAATCGTTGGAGATGGAGCCTGTGGAAAGACGTGTTTACTCATCGTTTTCAGTAAAGACCAGTT
TCCTGAGGTTTACGTTCCCACAGTGTTTGAGAACTATGTCGCTGATATTGAGGTGGATTCAAAACAGGTG
GAACTGGCTCTATGGGATACAGCTGGCCAAGAGGACTACGACAGGCTGAGGCCCCTGTCCTACCCAGACA
CTGATGTCATCCTTATGTGCTTTTCCATAGACAGTCCTGACAGTTTGGAGAACATCCCAGAGAAATGGAC
GCCAGAAGTAAAACATTTCTGCCCTAATGTTCCAATAATACTGGTGGGTAATAAAAAAGATTTACGGAAT
GACGAGCACACTCGACGGGAGCTGCAGAAGATGAAACAGGAACCAGTTAAACCAGAGGAGGGACGAGACA
TGGCTAATCGCATCAATGCCTTCGGCTACCTTGAGTGTTCAGCTAAAACTAAGGAGGGCGTGAGGGAAGT
GTTTGAAATGGCCACAAGAGCGGCGCTCCAAGCCAAGAAACGTGGCAAGAAGAATGCCTGCGCTTTGCTA
TAGCAACTTTATTATACATAGTTGATAATTCACTGGCCGTCGTTTTACGGTACCATCGATGATGATCCAG
ACATGATAAGATACATTGATGAGTTTGGACAAACCACAACTAGAATGCAGTGAAAAAAATGCTTTATTTG
TGAAATTTGTGATGCTATTGCTTTATTTGTAACCATTATAAGCTGCAATAAACAAGTTAACAACAACAAT
TGCATTCATTTTATGTTTCAGGTTCAGGGGGAGGTGTGGGAGGTTTTTTAAAGCAAGTAAAACCTCTACA
AATGTGGTATGGCTGATTATGATCCTCTAGATCAGATCTGCGAAGATACGGCCACGGGTGCTCTTGATCC
TGTGGCTGATTTTGGACTGTGCTGCTCGCAGCTGCTGATGAATCACATACTTCCTCCATTTTCTTCCACT
GATTGACTGTTATAATTTCCCTAATTTCCAGGTCAAGGTGCTGTGCATTGTGGTAATAGATGTGACATGA
CGTCACTTCCAAAGGACCAATGAACATGTCTGACCAATTTCATATAATGTGAAAACGATTTTCATAGGCA
GAATAAATAACATTTAAATTAAACTGGGCATCAGCGCAATTCAATTGGTTTGGTAATAGCAAGGGAAAAT
AGAATGAAGTGATCTCCAAAAAATAAGTACTTTTTGACTGTAAATAAAATTGTAAGGAGTAAAAAGTACT
TTTTTTTCTAAAAAAATGTAATTAAGTAAAAGTAAAAGTATTGATTTTTAATTGTACTCAAGTAAAGTAA
AAATCCCCAAAAATAATACTTAAGTACAGTAATCAAGTAAAATTACTCAAGTACTTTACACCTCTGGTTC
TTGACCCCCTACCTTCAGCAAGCCCAGCAGATCCACTAGTTCTAGAGCGGCCGCCACCGCGGTGGAGCTC
CAGCTTTTGTTCCCTTTAGTGAGGGTTAATTGCGCGCTTGGCGTAATCATGGTCATAGCTGTTTCCTGTG
TGAAATTGTTATCCGCTCACAATTCCACACAACATACGAGCCGGAAGCATAAAGTGTAAAGCCTGGGGTG
CCTAATGAGTGAGCTAACTCACATTAATTGCGTTGCGCTCACTGCCCGCTTTCCAGTCGGGAAACCTGTC
GTGCCAGCTGCATTAATGAATCGGCCAACGCGCGGGGAGAGGCGGTTTGCGTATTGGGCGCTCTTCCGCT
TCCTCGCTCACTGACTCGCTGCGCTCGGTCGTTCGGCTGCGGCGAGCGGTATCAGCTCACTCAAAGGCGG
TAATACGGTTATCCACAGAATCAGGGGATAACGCAGGAAAGAACATGTGAGCAAAAGGCCAGCAAAAGGC
CAGGAACCGTAAAAAGGCCGCGTTGCTGGCGTTTTTCCATAGGCTCCGCCCCCCTGACGAGCATCACAAA
AATCGACGCTCAAGTCAGAGGTGGCGAAACCCGACAGGACTATAAAGATACCAGGCGTTTCCCCCTGGAA
GCTCCCTCGTGCGCTCTCCTGTTCCGACCCTGCCGCTTACCGGATACCTGTCCGCCTTTCTCCCTTCGGG
AAGCGTGGCGCTTTCTCATAGCTCACGCTGTAGGTATCTCAGTTCGGTGTAGGTCGTTCGCTCCAAGCTG
GGCTGTGTGCACGAACCCCCCGTTCAGCCCGACCGCTGCGCCTTATCCGGTAACTATCGTCTTGAGTCCA
ACCCGGTAAGACACGACTTATCGCCACTGGCAGCAGCCACTGGTAACAGGATTAGCAGAGCGAGGTATGT
AGGCGGTGCTACAGAGTTCTTGAAGTGGTGGCCTAACTACGGCTACACTAGAAGAACAGTATTTGGTATC
TGCGCTCTGCTGAAGCCAGTTACCTTCGGAAAAAGAGTTGGTAGCTCTTGATCCGGCAAACAAACCACCG
CTGGTAGCGGTGGTTTTTTTGTTTGCAAGCAGCAGATTACGCGCAGAAAAAAAGGATCTCAAGAAGATCC
TTTGATCTTTTCTACGGGGTCTGACGCTCAGTGGAACGAAAACTCACGTTAAGGCATTTTGGTCATGAGA
TTATCAAAAAGGATCTTCACCTAGATCCTTTTAAATTAAAAATGAAGTTTTAAATCAATCTAAAGTATAT
ATGAGTAAACTTGGTCTGACAGTTACCAATGCTTAATCAGTGAGGCACCTATCTCAGCGATCTGTCTATT
TCGTTCATCCATAGTTGCCTGACTCCCCGTCGTGTAGATAACTACGATACGGGAGGGCTTACCATCTGGC
CCCAGTGCTGCAATGATACCGCGAGACCCACGCTCACCGGCTCCAGATTTATCAGCAATAAACCAGCCAG
CCGGAAGGGCCGAGCGCAGAAGTGGTCCTGCAACTTTATCCGCCTCCATCCAGTCTATTAATTGTTGCCG
GGAAGCTAGAGTAAGTAGTTCGCCAGTTAATAGTTTGCGCAACGTTGTTGCCATTGCTACAGGCATCGTG
GTGTCACGCTCGTCGTTTGGTATGGCTTCATTCAGCTCCGGTTCCCAACGATCAAGGCGAGTTACATGAT
CCCCCATGTTGTGCAAAAAAGCGGTTAGCTCCTTCGGTCCTCCGATCGTTGTCAGAAGTAAGTTGGCCGC
AGTGTTATCACTCATGGTTATGGCAGCACTGCATAATTCTCTTACTGTCATGCCATCCGTAAGATGCTTT
TCTGTGACTGGTGAGTACTCAACCAAGTCATTCTGAGAATAGTGTATGCGGCGACCGAGTTGCTCTTGCC
CGGCGTCAATACGGGATAATACCGCGCCACATAGCAGAACTTTAAAAGTGCTCATCATTGGAAAACGTTC
TTCGGGGCGAAAACTCTCAAGGATCTTACCGCTGTTGAGATCCAGTTCGATGTAACCCACTCGTGCACCC
AACTGATCTTCAGCATCTTTTACTTTCACCAGCGTTTCTGGGTGAGCAAAAACAGGAAGGCAAAATGCCG
CAAAAAAGGGAATAAGGGCGACACGGAAATGTTGAATACTCATACTCTTCCTTTTTCAATATTATTGAAG
CATTTATCAGGGTTATTGTCTCATGAGCGGATACATATTTGAATGTATTTAGAAAAATAAACAAATAGGG
GTTCCGCGCACATTTCCCCGAAAAGTGCCACCTAAATTGTAAGCGTTAATATTTTGTTAAAATTCGCGTT
AAATTTTTGTTAAATCAGCTCATTTTTTAACCAATAGGCCGAAATCGGCAAAATCCCTTATAAATCAAAA
GAATAGACCGAGATAGGGTTGAGTGTTGTTCCAGTTTGGAACAAGAGTCCACTATTAAAGAACGTGGACT
CCAACGTCAAAGGGCGAAAAACCGTCTATCAGGGCGATGGCCCACGCTGGCTAAGAACTCATCAGCCTCC
CCGGTCCATCTACCCACGTACCAATGCACCAATTGGCCACAATGACGGCTACTACATGGTGCCATTCCTT
CCTCTTTATAGGAATGGAGACTACCTCCTGTCCAACAATGCTCTTGGATACGAGTACGCCTACCTGTTGG
ACCCAGGTCATTGCACAACACCAGAAATGCCCTCTGATCTGCAAAAGACGTGAATATCTGTTCAGACACC
CATATCCACTCTGTTCCACACAGGTCAGAGGTTTGTCCAGGAGTTCTTGACAGAGGTGTAAAAAGTACTC
AAAAATTTTACTCAAGTGAAAGTACAAGTACTTAGGGAAAATTTTACTCAATTAAAAGTAAAAGTATCTG
GCTAGAATCTTACTTGAGTAAAAGTAAAAAAGTACTCCATTAAAATTGTACTTGAGTATTAAGGAAGTAA
AAGTAAAAGCAAGAAAGAAAACTAGAGATTCTTGTTTAAGCTTTTAATCTCAAAAAACATTAAATGAAAT
GCATACAAGGTTTTATCCTGCTTTAGAACTGTTTGTATTTAATTATCAAACTATAAGACAGACAATCTAA
TGCCAGTACACGCTACTCAAAGTTGTAAAACCTCAGATTTAACTTCAGTAGAAGCTGATTCTCAAAATTG
TTAGTGTCAAGCCTAGCTCTTTTGGGGCTGAAAAGCAATCCTGCAGTGCTGAAAAGCCTCTCACAGGCAG
CCGATGCGGGAAGAGGTGTATTAGTCTTGATAGAGAGGCTGCAAATAGCAGGAAACGTGAGCAGAGACTC
CCTGGTGTCTGAAACACAGGCCAGATGGGCCCTCGAGCAGGAAACAGCTATGACCATGATTACGCCAAGC
TATCAACTTTGTATAGAAAAGTTGGCACGCGCAGATTCCGTGTGGGCCTGGTAATATCTTACCATTTTAA
GCTATTTTAAGATTAGGGAAAAAAATTAAATAAAACTACTTTAAAATTACTTTCCTTAAAAAGCAACATA
TTTATTTAGTTTTTGTTTAACTGGCTCAAGATTGTAATATTTTACTTTTACATGTTTTTTTAAGTACCTA
AATGTGTTCAAAAGTAAAGTATGTTATTGTTTTTTTTTTTTAATGTTAGCTAAGCTTTAAATTGTAATAT
ATTACTTTTAAAAGTGACTTTTTAAAAATGTAAATAAAAAAGTAACTATAAATGTGTAATGCATGTTATT
TCTGTGGGTTTTTAATTTTCATCTCAACTGGGCTTACAATTTTAACATAATAAAAATCAAATCAAATCAA
ATCAGGCCCTTATTTGTCACATACACTCTTGTATACTGAAATAAACTAAATGTTGAGAAAAATTTAAATA
CACCAAAATAACGCATACCTTTTTTGTAATTACCTAAGTAAAACATTTAGTTCCTTTTTTAAGTGACTCA
AGATTGTAATCTATTAATTGTAAAAGATAAAACTAGTGATCAATCTGACGTGCTTCTATGCAGCCTGTGA
GATTAATTGTGATGTTTAATTATTAAACAATTTAAATGGATCAAACATTTCACATGTGCTTATTGTGTCC
AACAAAACCAGCAGAAGCACTTAAAAATATTGCATGACAACATGAGTTTTTAATGTAAATTATATATACT
TCCTAAACGAAGTTAATCATATTTCTAAAATAATAATGTCATTGAAATATTTAAATAAATGATAAGCTTT
AGTTGATTCAACATAAAATTGAAAGCAATAAGGACTTTTTTTTTTTACAGCGGTGAAGCAAAAGCATGTA
ATAATCATATAATATAATAAATAAATAAATAAATAATGGCTCTTGGTGCAAATATGAACACTTTAAATAA
ATATAGAATAAATATGATCAATAAGTCATAACGATGTGTTTTATGTTGATTATAATTTAAACATGTTTCT
AACGCAAGTTTTAAAAACTGTTTTAAAGTATTATTTTAAGTTATAAGATCAATTTGACTCAACATTTTGT
AGTGAAAATATGTTGTGTAAAATTAATATAATATACACTATAAAAATGCAGGGTTCCACACAATACATTA
ATGTTGTCCCAACACAAATCGATTAAGTTAACAAATATATGTGGATTGAACATAAAAAATTAAGTTGTCC
CAATGAAATCTCAAGAATTGTGTTGTTTCAGCTCATTTTAAATAAGTAGTTTTAACAAGTAAAAAATAAC
ATATTTTTGAGTGTGTATATATATATATTACAAAATATAATAATATAAAATGTAAAAGATATAAACCATG
CTACATATATTTAAGAGCTATTTTGCACATTACTTTTTTGCAAGCCATTTTAGTGTTTTTTTTACAAATA
TATATTAGCTAAATATACAATATCTTAAATATACAATTAATCAGACATGCAATTAATGCATTTAACCTAC
ATAAAAATACATGATCAACATATGTTTTATGCTGATTACAACTAAATCAAACGTAATGAAATTAATTTAT
AAAAGCGATTTAAATATGTCAATATTTTAAGTTAAAATCACTTGAAACCTACTATAAATGAACTTAAATT
AAAAAAATCTCCTTTAATTCCAATGCAACAGTGTTGTTTTTTCAGCTGAGGACCCCCGGTGCAGATGGTT
GGCCCCCGGCCCGCTATTCTAAGGAAGCCTTTCTTAATTTTAGGGCGGCGCTGCATGCGCTCAGATCAGA
TTCACGGGTGGAGAGGGTTATTTTCTCTTTTTTATTTTTTCTTGCCTGCTCATATTTGGGCCTGTGTGAA
CCCCAGGCTCCGCCTCGGCCCCCAGGAGCCGCTCTTATTTAAAGGGGATCCTCGCCTTCAGTCTTCGTCC
CAGTGGAAGCATCAGTCTTGTGATAACAACTTGGTGAGTCCTACAGACCAGCGCTCGACTCTAGGCTTTA
AATGCATTGATTTCTCTGGATTAGCTACCGGGAGAGTTTTAACTTTGCTTATTAGTCTTGTGCTCGAACT
GCTAGGTTTAAAGAGTGTTTTCTCTAATGCATGCATGAAGCGACAGCTGAAAACCAGAAATAGAGCGTTT
GTCCTCCTGTTAAACTCTAGCCTTTCTTTGGCATTTGTCAGTCCGAGTCTTCAGCTGCCGGCAGGAGATT
GGGTTTCAGTAACACTTGCTGAGCACAAACTACACGTGCTTTCTTCAGATTTAATTCATTATTAATCATT
CTAGATTTAAATGATGTTCTTACTCATTGCTGATTATTTTAGCCTTGCGGAGCAGATTAAATGAGCACGT
GTTTCATTAAGATTGATTTAAATATAATTAATATTTCACCACTGTAGTTTTAAAATTGCCTTCTAAGTCA
TGGTTGATTTTTAATAGGTATCGGCTCTAATTAGATTACTATTTTGGTTTTTAAATGTTATTTCTATTTC
ATTTGTAGGCTCGTTTTTAATGTGATTTTATTAGATTCTAGTTTTAAAATCATCTCTTAGCCTTAATGAG
CAGACTGAATGAACATGTTTCATTAAGATTAACTTCATTATAATGAATTATTTAATCATTCTAGTGGGTT
ATAAATCAGCTCTATTTAAATTAATTGTCGTGTTTATTTCTATTTAATTTTTGATTATTTTTTCAGGGTC
GTTTTTATGTGATTTTTTCCCGTTTCTAATTTTAAACTAATTGTTTGATTTTTATATGATTCGACTCTTT
TTAAATGAATTGTTTTGCTTTTTTTATTGAGCATATATATATTATACAATTTCAATCAACAATTGTTGTG
CTTTTTAAATGTTGTTTCTATTTCATTTCTAGGGTCGATTTTATTCGATTCTAGTTTTAAAATCGTGATT
TTTAACTTCTAACCTTACTGAGCAGACTGAATGAACATGTTTCATCAAGATTAACTTCATTATAGTTAAT
TATTGAATCGTGCTAGTGGTTTATAAATCAGCTCTATTTAAATTAATCATCATCATTATTTCTATTTAAT
TTTTATTATTTCTTTAGGATTATTTTTATGTGATTTTTTTCACGTTCTAGTTTTAAACTCAATGCTCATT
ACTGCTCACCCTTGCTGAGCAGTCTTTCGTTAAGATTAAATTAATTAATAACCATTCTAGTTTTAAAACA
GTGTCTTAAGGCATAGCTGATATTTTACAAGTTTACTATTTAATATATCTCCTTTCTTTTTTTAGGGTCG
ATTTCATCTGATTTGATTAATTTTTATTATCTTCACTAAGCTTTTTGTTCTAGGTTTTATTCTCAGTATT
ATTACTGTTATATTTGAACTGAATTTCTCCTCATAGTTTATTCATTTTATTTATTTATTTTTTGTTTATT
CGCTATTTTGTATTTTAGTTTTTAATTAGAAATTTTATTAGAATCGTTTTGAACTAGTTTTTATGCACTC
TAACATTAATATTAAATCATAACTATTATTTTTATTATAATTTATTTGTGTTTATCTTTTTGTGTAGCTT
TCATGTGTTTTTATTTTAGTTTTATTATGTTTGCATTGAATTTTTTGGACTAGTTTATATAACGATATAC
AGAAAAGCCATGACAACAAATGTTTTTATAATACCTATTAAGTATAAGCTAATCAGATTTCCACTATTCT
GTTCAAAGTTAACATTATTAGCCATTCTGATGGATCATTTGACATTTGTCATATGTCTTTATGAACACTG
CTCTTTCAGATGCCACTTTTAAAGCTGTTTTTTACAGTAAATGAACGTTTATTATTATGACATTATTTCC
TAAGGCCTCTAGAGTACAGCAGGATGTGGCGTGTGCATTACCGTGTAATTATGCTGACTGTAAATGTGCA
TTTATAGACTGTCAGCATGTCTGACTGTGCGCTGTTGTGATTGGTCCTGCACAGACCAAG
